>Addgene plasmid #111999 | Hsh155 1-956 | depositor full sequence | sequence record 210597 | Hsh155 1-956 sequence 8079 bps
TCGCGCGTTTCGGTGATGACGGTGAAAACCTCTGACACATGCAGCTCCCGGAGACGGTCACAGCTTGTCT
GTAAGCGGATGCCGGGAGCAGACAAGCCCGTCAGGGCGCGTCAGCGGGTGTTGGCGGGTGTCGGGGCTGG
CTTAACTATGCGGCATCAGAGCAGATTGTACTGAGAGTGCACCATAAACGACATTACTATATATATAATA
TAGGAAGCATTTAATAGACAGCATCGTAATATATGTGTACTTTGCAGTTATGACGCCAGATGGCAGTAGT
GGAAGATATTCTTTATTGAAAAATAGCTTGTCACCTTACGTACAATCTTGATCCGGAGCTTTTCTTTTTT
TGCCGATTAAGAATTAATTCGGTCGAAAAAAGAAAAGGAGAGGGCCAAGAGGGAGGGCATTGGTGACTAT
TGAGCACGTGAGTATACGTGATTAAGCACACAAAGGCAGCTTGGAGTATGTCTGTTATTAATTTCACAGG
TAGTTCTGGTCCATTGGTGAAAGTTTGCGGCTTGCAGAGCACAGAGGCCGCAGAATGTGCTCTAGATTCC
GATGCTGACTTGCTGGGTATTATATGTGTGCCCAATAGAAAGAGAACAATTGACCCGGTTATTGCAAGGA
AAATTTCAAGTCTTGTAAAAGCATATAAAAATAGTTCAGGCACTCCGAAATACTTGGTTGGCGTGTTTCG
TAATCAACCTAAGGAGGATGTTTTGGCTCTGGTCAATGATTACGGCATTGATATCGTCCAACTGCATGGA
GATGAGTCGTGGCAAGAATACCAAGAGTTCCTCGGTTTGCCAGTTATTAAAAGACTCGTATTTCCAAAAG
ACTGCAACATACTACTCAGTGCAGCTTCACAGAAACCTCATTCGTTTATTCCCTTGTTTGATTCAGAAGC
AGGTGGGACAGGTGAACTTTTGGATTGGAACTCGATTTCTGACTGGGTTGGAAGGCAAGAGAGCCCCGAA
AGCTTACATTTTATGTTAGCTGGTGGACTGACGCCAGAAAATGTTGGTGATGCGCTTAGATTAAATGGCG
TTATTGGTGTTGATGTAAGCGGAGGTGTGGAGACAAATGGTGTAAAAGACTCTAACAAAATAGCAAATTT
CGTCAAAAATGCTAAGAAATAGGTTATTACTGAGTAGTATTTATTTAAGTATTGTTTGTGCACTTGCCTA
TGCGGTGTGAAATACCGCACAGATGCGTAAGGAGAAAATACCGCATCAGGAAATTGTAAACGTTAATATT
TTGTTAAAATTCGCGTTAAATTTTTGTTAAATCAGCTCATTTTTTAACCAATAGGCCGAAATCGGCAAAA
TCCCTTATAAATCAAAAGAATAGACCGAGATAGGGT
[37 nt withheld, positions 1367-1403]
AAAGAACGTGGACTCCAACGTCAAAGG
[49 nt withheld, positions 1431-1479]
T
[91 nt withheld, positions 1481-1571]
G
[124 nt withheld, positions 1573-1696]
CGCGCCATTCGCCATTCAGGCTGCGCAACTGTTGGGAAGGGCGATCGGTGCGGGCCTCTTCGCTATTACG
CCAGCTGGCGAAAGGGGGATGTGCTGCAAGGCGATTAAGTTGGGTAACGCCAGGGTTTTCCCAGTCACGA
CGTTGTAAAACGACGGCCAGTGAGCGCGCGTAATACGACTCACTATAGGGCGAATTGGGTACCGGGCCCC
CCCTCGAGCATGTACTTTCCGCCTAACTACCATCACCTGTCTTTATTTATTCCGCTGACAGATATGCACA
ACCAATTATCGTCTCTTGAAAGCTTTTTAGACGTGATTGCTGTTATTTGGCACGTTGTTAGTATTTAAGC
TTATTCGGGTTTGCATTGATATTTGCCCGAGCAGAAATCTCCTTCTCGATGAGTTAGAACTGAAACATCT
CTTCAATTACTTATACATAATAAACATAGAAAGCCAGGACCTGTCATCATGAGTCATCCGATTCAATTTG
TAAACGCTAATAATAGCGATAAGAGCCACCAATTAGGCGGTCAATATTCTATTCCTCAGGATTTGAGGGA
AAACCTGCAGAAAGAAGCTGCACGTATTGGTGAGAACGAAAAAGATGTGCTACAGGAAAAAATGGAAACT
AGGACAGTGCAAAATCGAGAGGATTCATACCACAAAAGAAGGTTTGATATGAAGTTTGAGCCGGATTCCG
ATACACAAACTGTTACGTCTTCAGAAAATACCCAAGACGCTGTCGTGCCAAGGAAAAGAAAATCTCGTTG
GGATGTAAAAGGGTACGAGCCACCTGATGAATCTTCAACAGCGGTCAAAGAAAACTCTGATAGTGCTTTG
GTTAATGTAGAAGGAATCCATGATTTGATGTTTTTTAAACCTTCTGACCATAAATATTTCGCCGACGTTA
TATCCAAAAAACCCATAGATGAGTTAAATAAGGATGAAAAGAAAGAAAGAACCCTGTCGATGTTACTTCT
GAAAATAAAAAATGGCAATACAGCGAGTAGGAGGACTTCTATGCGGATTTTAACCGATAAAGCTGTTACA
TTTGGTCCAGAAATGATATTTAACCGCTTATTGCCCATATTACTAGACAGAAGTTTGGAAGACCAGGAAA
GACATCTAATGATCAAGACCATAGATCGCGTCCTTTACCAGCTAGGAGATTTAACAAAACCTTACGTTCA
CAAAATACTTGTAGTAGCTGCCCCATTGCTAATAGATGAAGATCCAATGGTTCGTTCAACAGGCCAGGAG
ATAATCACCAATCTGTCTACAGTCGCTGGCCTAAAAACCATTCTAACAGTAATGAGACCTGATATTGAGA
ATGAGGATGAGTATGTTAGAAATGTAACTTCAAGAGCGGCGGCTGTGGTGGCAAAAGCCCTTGGTGTTAA
TCAATTGCTTCCTTTCATCAATGCAGCATGCCACTCACGGAAGTCTTGGAAAGCAAGGCATACTGGCATA
AAAATTGTGCAGCAAATAGGTATACTTTTGGGAATAGGTGTCTTGAATCATCTTACTGGGCTGATGAGTT
GTATCAAAGACTGCCTAATGGATGATCACGTTCCGGTGCGAATTGTTACAGCACATACTTTATCAACACT
AGCAGAAAATTCTTATCCATATGGTATCGAAGTTTTCAACGTTGTACTGGAGCCATTATGGAAGGGTATA
AGAAGTCATCGTGGTAAAGTGCTATCTTCTTTTTTAAAAGCTGTTGGATCTATGATCCCATTGATGGACC
CAGAGTATGCCGGTTATTATACCACAGAAGCAATGAGAATAATTAGACGTGAATTCGACTCTCCCGATGA
TGAAATGAAAAAGACCATTCTTTTAGTATTACAAAAATGTAGCGCTGTAGAATCCATAACGCCAAAATTT
CTGAGAGAAGAAATCGCGCCAGAATTCTTTCAAAAATTTTGGGTCAGACGAGTGGCATTGGATAGACCAT
TAAACAAAGTTGTTACATATACTACTGTTACATTAGCAAAGAAATTAGGTTGTTCTTATACCATTGATAA
ATTATTAACACCATTGAGAGATGAAGCTGAGCCGTTCAGAACAATGGCTGTCCATGCTGTTACTAGAACA
GTAAACTTATTAGGGACAGCAGATTTAGATGAGAGATTAGAAACGAGGCTTATTGATGCGCTCTTGATAG
CATTTCAAGAACAAACAAATAGTGATTCTATAATCTTTAAAGGGTTTGGGGCAGTGACGGTGTCACTTGA
CATCCGTATGAAACCGTTTTTAGCACCCATTGTGAGTACGATTTTAAATCATTTAAAGCATAAAACTCCC
TTGGTTCGTCAACATGCAGCAGATCTATGTGCCATACTAATACCAGTCATCAAGAACTGTCACGAATTCG
AAATGTTGAATAAATTGAACATTATATTGTATGAATCCTTAGGCGAAGTATATCCAGAGGTATTAGGTTC
TATAATCAACGCTATGTACTGTATTACTAGCGTAATGGATTTGGATAAACTACAACCTCCTATTAATCAA
ATTTTACCAACCTTAACTCCAATTTTAAGAAACAAGCATAGAAAAGTCGAAGTAAACACTATCAAATTTG
TTGGACTTATTGGTAAATTAGCACCTACCTATGCACCTCCTAAAGAATGGATGAGAATATGTTTTGAACT
ATTAGAACTTTTGAAAAGTACAAATAAAGAAATAAGAAGATCAGCAAATGCCACGTTTGGATTCATTGCT
GAAGCAATTGGACCTCACGATGTTCTTGTTGCGTTATTGAACAATTTAAAGGTTCAAGAACGTCAGTTAC
GTGTATGCACGGCTGTTGCTATCGGTATCGTTGCTAAAGTGTGTGGTCCTTACAACGTGCTGCCAGTAAT
CATGAATGAATACACAACACCAGAGACTAATGTTCAAAACGGTGTTCTCAAGGCCATGTCATTCATGTTT
GAGTACATTGGTAACATGTCTAAGGATTACATATACTTCATAACACCATTATTAGAAGATGCACTCACCG
ATAGGGATTTAGTTCATCGTCAGACAGCGTCGAACGTAATAACCCACTTAGCTTTAAACTGTTCAGGTAC
AGGTCACGAAGATGCCTTCATTCATTTAATGAATCTTCTAATACCCAATATTTTTGAAACTTCACCACAT
GCTATTATGCGTATTTTAGAAGGTTTGGAGGCACTGAGTCAAGCTCTTGGCCCTGGACTATTCATGAACT
ACATATGGGCAGGATTGTTCCATCCAGCGAAGAATGTAAGGAAAGCATTTTGGAGGGTGTATAATAACAT
GTACGTAATGTACCAGGACGCCATGGTACCTTTTTACCCCGTTACATGAATATATATAGAGCATATAAAT
AACCACAACTTGTAAGAATATTTTACTTGACACACCTATATCATCACGTCACGATGCCTTCATAGATTAT
GATGAAATATAAACAGAACCTGCTATTGGAAAAAAAAGGGCAGGAAAAAATTTTGTGAAAGTGAGTAAAA
GAAAGATGAAGAGCGAGACATGGATAATAAGAAATAGATGTCACTAATGGACAATTGGAAGACTGATATG
GAAAGTTACGATGAAGGAGGAGCTCCCAGCTTTTGTTCCCTTTAGTGAGGGTTAATTGCGCGCTTGGCGT
AATCATGGTCATAGCTGTTTCCTGTGTGAAATTGTTATCCGCTCACAATTCCACACAACATAGGAGCCGG
AAGCATAAAGTGTAAAGCCTGGGGTGCCTAATGAGTGAGGTAACTCACATTAATTGCGTTGCGCTCACTG
CCCGCTTTCCAGTCGGGAAACCTGTCGTGCCAGCTGCATTAATGAATCGGCCAACGCGCGGGGAGAGGCG
GTTTGCGTATTGGGCGCTCTTCCGCTTCCTCGCTCACTGACTCGCTGCGCTCGGTCGTTCGGCTGCGGCG
AGCGGTATCAGCTCACTCAAAGGCGGTAATACGGTTATCCACAGAATCAGGGGATAACGCAGGAAAGAAC
ATGTGAGCAAAAGGCCAGCAAAAGGCCAGGAACCGTAAAAAGGCCGCGTTGCTGGCGTTTTTCCATAGGC
TCCGCCCCCCTGACGAGCATCACAAAAATCGACGCTCAAGTCAGAGGTGGCGAAACCCGACAGGACTATA
AAGATACCAGGCGTTTCCCCCTGGAAGCTCCCTCGTGCGCTCTCCTGTTCCGACCCTGCCGCTTACCGGA
TACCTGTCCGCCTTTCTCCCTTCGGGAAGCGTGGCGCTTTCTCATAGCTCACGCTGTAGGTATCTCAGTT
CGGTGTAGGTCGTTCGCTCCAAGCTGGGCTGTGTGCACGAACCCCCCGTTCAGCCCGACCGCTGCGCCTT
ATCCGGTAACTATCGTCTTGAGTCCAACCCGGTAAGACACGACTTATCGCCACTGGCAGCAGCCACTGGT
AACAGGATTAGCAGAGCGAGGTATGTAGGCGGTGCTACAGAGTTCTTGAAGTGGTGGCCTAACTACGGCT
ACACTAGAAGGACAGTATTTGGTATCTGCGCTCTGCTGAAGCCAGTTACCTTCGGAAAAAGAGTTGGTAG
CTCTTGATCCGGCAAACAAACCACCGCTGGTAGCGGTGGTTTTTTTGTTTGCAAGCAGCAGATTACGCGC
AGAAAAAAAGGATCTCAAGAAGATCCTTTGATCTTTTCTACGGGGTCTGACGCTCAGTGGAACGAAAACT
CACGTTAAGGGATTTTGGTCATGAGATTATCAAAAAGGATCTTCACCTAGATCCTTTTAAATTAAAAATG
AAGTTTTAAATCAATCTAAAGTATATATGAGTAAACTTGGTCTGACAGTTACCAATGCTTAATCAGTGAG
GCACCTATCTCAGCGATCTGTCTATTTCGTTCATCCATAGTTGCCTGACTCCCCGTCGTGTAGATAACTA
CGATACGGGAGGGCTTACCATCTGGCCCCAGTGCTGCAATGATACCGCGAGACCCACGCTCACCGGCTCC
AGATTTATCAGCAATAAACCAGCCAGCCGGAAGGGCCGAGCGCAGAAGTGGTCCTGCAACTTTATCCGCC
TCCATCCAGTCTATTAATTGTTGCCGGGAAGCTAGAGTAAGTAGTTCGCCAGTTAATAGTTTGCGCAACG
TTGTTGCCATTGCTACAGGCATCGTGGTGTCACGCTCGTCGTTTGGTATGGCTTCATTCAGCTCCGGTTC
CCAACGATCAAGGCGAGTTACATGATCCCCCATGTTGTGCAAAAAAGCGGTTAGCTCCTTCGGTCCTCCG
ATCGTTGTCAGAAGTAAGTTGGCCGCAGTGTTATCACTCATGGTTATGGCAGCACTGCATAATTCTCTTA
CTGTCATGCCATCCGTAAGATGCTTTTCTGTGACTGGTGAGTACTCAACCAAGTCATTCTGAGAATAGTG
TATGCGGCGACCGAGTTGCTCTTGCCCGGCGTCAATACGGGATAATACCGCGCCACATAGCAGAACTTTA
AAAGTGCTCATCATTGGAAAACGTTCTTCGGGGCGAAAACTCTCAAGGATCTTACCGCTGTTGAGATCCA
GTTCGATGTAACCCACTCGTGCACCCAACTGATCTTCAGCATCTTTTACTTTCACCAGCGTTTCTGGGTG
AGCAAAAACAGGAAGGCAAAATGCCGCAAAAAAGGGAATAAGGGCGACACGGAAATGTTGAATACTCATA
CTCTTCCTTTTTCAATATTATTGAAGCATTTATCAGGGTTATTGTCTCATGAGCGGATACATATTTGAAT
GTATTTAGAAAAATAAACAAATAGGGGTTCCGCGCACATTTCCCCGAAAAGTGCCACCTGGGTCCTTTTC
ATCACGTGCTATAAAAATAATTATAATTTAAATTTTTTAATATAAATATATAAATTAAAAATAGAAAGTA
AAAAAAGAAATTAAAGAAAAAATAGTTTTTGTTTTCCGAAGATGTAAAAGACTCTAGGGGGATCGCCAAC
AAATACTACCTTTTATCTTGCTCTTCCTGCTCTCAGGTATTAATGCCGAATTGTTTCATCTTGTCTGTGT
AGAAGACCACACACGAAAATCCTGTGATTTTACATTTTACTTATCGTTAATCGAATGTATATCTATTTAA
TCTGCTTTTCTTGTCTAATAAATATATATGTAAAGTACGCTTTTTGTTGAAATTTTTTAAACCTTTGTTT
ATTTTTTTTTCTTCATTCCGTAACTCTTCTACCTTCTTTATTTACTTTCTAAAATCCAAATACAAAACAT
AAAAATAAATAAACACAGAGTAAATTCCCAAATTATTCCATCATTAAAAGATACGAGGCGCGTGTAAGTT
ACAGGCAAGCGATCCGTCCTAAGAAACCATTATTATCATGACATTAACCTATAAAAATAGGCGTATCACG
AGGCCCTTTCGTC
Features (pLannotate 1.2.2; 20 found; start..end, strand, type, name):
    137..186     +  misc_feature   bom (fragment): basis of mobility region from pBR322
    187..467     +  promoter       TRP1 promoter: S. cerevisiae TRP1
    468..1142    +  CDS            TRP1: phosphoribosylanthranilate isomerase, required for tryptophan biosynthesis; S. cerevisiae TRP1; yeast auxotrophic marker
   1189..1240    +  misc_feature   bom (fragment): basis of mobility region from pBR322
   1241..1696    -  rep_origin     f1 ori (sequence partly withheld): f1 bacteriophage origin of replication; arrow indicates direction of (+) strand synthesis
   1704..1859    -  CDS            lacZα (fragment): LacZα fragment of β-galactosidase; lacZ fragment
   1867..1885    +  promoter       T7 promoter: promoter for bacteriophage T7 RNA polymerase
   1894..1914    -  misc_feature   MCS (fragment): pBluescript multiple cloning site
   2165..5032    +  CDS            HSH155: SF3B1_YEAST - Experimental evidence at protein level: Swiss-Prot protein existence level 1. Contacts pre-mRNA on both sides of the branch site early in spliceosome assembly. From Saccharomyces cerevisiae (strain ATCC 204508 / S288c) (Baker's yeast).
   5234..5287    +  CDS            ABZ2 (fragment): PABC_YEAST - Experimental evidence at protein level: Swiss-Prot protein existence level 1. Converts 4-amino-4-deoxychorismate into 4-aminobenzoate (PABA) and pyruvate. From Saccharomyces cerevisiae (strain ATCC 204508 / S288c) (Baker's yeast).
   5305..5323    -  promoter       T3 promoter: promoter for bacteriophage T3 RNA polymerase
   5368..5384    -  protein_bind   lac operator: The lac repressor binds to the lac operator to inhibit transcription in E. coli. This inhibition can be relieved by adding lactose or isopropyl-β-D-thiogalactopyranoside (IPTG). lac repressor encoded by lacI
   5392..5422    -  promoter       lac promoter: promoter for the E. coli lac operon
   5437..5458    -  protein_bind   CAP binding site: CAP binding activates transcription in the presence of cAMP. E. coli catabolite activator protein
   5471..5563    -  CDS            lacI (fragment): lac repressor; lacI; The lac repressor binds to the lac operator to inhibit transcription in E. coli. This inhibition can be relieved by adding lactose or isopropyl-β-D-thiogalactopyranoside (IPTG).
   5746..6334    -  rep_origin     ori: high-copy-number ColE1/pMB1/pBR322/pUC origin of replication
   6505..7365    -  CDS            AmpR: β-lactamase; bla; confers resistance to ampicillin, carbenicillin, and related antibiotics
   7366..7470    -  promoter       AmpR promoter: bla
   7507..8010    +  misc_feature   CEN/ARS: S. cerevisiae CEN6 centromere fused to an autonomously replicating sequence
   8079..35      +  CDS            rop (fragment) (across the origin): Rop protein, which maintains plasmids at low copy number; rop
