>Addgene plasmid #111999 | Hsh155 1-956 | addgene full sequence | sequence record 213727 | Addgene NGS Result
GTAAAACGACGGCCAGTGAGCGCGCGTAATACGACTCACTATAGGGCGAATTGGGTACCGGGCCCCCCCC
TCGAGCATGTACTTTCCGCCTAACTACCATCACCTGTCTTTATTTATTCCGCTGACAGATATGCACAACC
AATTATCGTCTCTTGAAAGCTTTTTAGACGTGATTGCTGTTATTTGGCACGTTGTTAGTATTTAAGCTTA
TTCGGGTTTGCATTGATATTTGCCCGAGCAGAAATCTCCTTCTCGATGAGTTAGAACTGAAACATCTCTT
CAATTACTTATACATAATAAACATAGAAAGCCAGGACCTGTCATCATGAGTCATCCGATTCAATTTGTAA
ACGCTAATAATAGCGATAAGAGCCACCAATTAGGCGGTCAATATTCTATTCCTCAGGATTTGAGGGAAAA
CCTGCAGAAAGAAGCTGCACGTATTGGTGAGAACGAAAAAGATGTGCTACAGGAAAAAATGGAAACTAGG
ACAGTGCAAAATCGAGAGGATTCATACCACAAAAGAAGGTTTGATATGAAGTTTGAGCCGGATTCCGATA
CACAAACTGTTACGTCTTCAGAAAATACCCAAGACGCTGTCGTGCCAAGGAAAAGAAAATCTCGTTGGGA
TGTAAAAGGGTACGAGCCACCTGATGAATCTTCAACAGCGGTCAAAGAAAACTCTGATAGTGCTTTGGTT
AATGTAGAAGGAATCCATGATTTGATGTTTTTTAAACCTTCTGACCATAAATATTTCGCCGACGTTATAT
CCAAAAAACCCATAGATGAGTTAAATAAGGATGAAAAGAAAGAAAGAACCCTGTCGATGTTACTTCTGAA
AATAAAAAATGGCAATACAGCGAGTAGGAGGACTTCTATGCGGATTTTAACCGATAAAGCTGTTACATTT
GGTCCAGAAATGATATTTAACCGCTTATTGCCCATATTACTAGACAGAAGTTTGGAAGACCAGGAAAGAC
ATCTAATGATCAAGACCATAGATCGCGTCCTTTACCAGCTAGGAGATTTAACAAAACCTTACGTTCACAA
AATACTTGTAGTAGCTGCCCCATTGCTAATAGATGAAGATCCAATGGTTCGTTCAACAGGCCAGGAGATA
ATCACCAATCTGTCTACAGTCGCTGGCCTAAAAACCATTCTAACAGTAATGAGACCTGATATTGAGAATG
AGGATGAGTATGTTAGAAATGTAACTTCAAGAGCGGCGGCTGTGGTGGCAAAAGCCCTTGGTGTTAATCA
ATTGCTTCCTTTCATCAATGCAGCATGCCACTCACGGAAGTCTTGGAAAGCAAGGCATACTGGCATAAAA
ATTGTGCAGCAAATAGGTATACTTTTGGGAATAGGTGTCTTGAATCATCTTACTGGGCTGATGAGTTGTA
TCAAAGACTGCCTAATGGATGATCACGTTCCGGTGCGAATTGTTACAGCACATACTTTATCAACACTAGC
AGAAAATTCTTATCCATATGGTATCGAAGTTTTCAACGTTGTACTGGAGCCATTATGGAAGGGTATAAGA
AGTCATCGTGGTAAAGTGCTATCTTCTTTTTTAAAAGCTGTTGGATCTATGATCCCATTGATGGACCCAG
AGTATGCCGGTTATTATACCACAGAAGCAATGAGAATAATTAGACGTGAATTCGACTCTCCCGATGATGA
AATGAAAAAGACCATTCTTTTAGTATTACAAAAATGTAGCGCTGTAGAATCCATAACGCCAAAATTTCTG
AGAGAAGAAATCGCGCCAGAATTCTTTCAAAAATTTTGGGTCAGACGAGTGGCATTGGATAGACCATTAA
ACAAAGTTGTTACATATACTACTGTTACATTAGCAAAGAAATTAGGTTGTTCTTATACCATTGATAAATT
ATTAACACCATTGAGAGATGAAGCTGAGCCGTTCAGAACAATGGCTGTCCATGCTGTTACTAGAACAGTA
AACTTATTAGGGACAGCAGATTTAGATGAGAGATTAGAAACGAGGCTTATTGATGCGCTCTTGATAGCAT
TTCAAGAACAAACAAATAGTGATTCTATAATCTTTAAAGGGTTTGGGGCAGTGACGGTGTCACTTGACAT
CCGTATGAAACCGTTTTTAGCACCCATTGTGAGTACGATTTTAAATCATTTAAAGCATAAAACTCCCTTG
GTTCGTCAACATGCAGCAGATCTATGTGCCATACTAATACCAGTCATCAAGAACTGTCACGAATTCGAAA
TGTTGAATAAATTGAACATTATATTGTATGAATCCTTAGGCGAAGTATATCCAGAGGTATTAGGTTCTAT
AATCAACGCTATGTACTGTATTACTAGCGTAATGGATTTGGATAAACTACAACCTCCTATTAATCAAATT
TTACCAACCTTAACTCCAATTTTAAGAAACAAGCATAGAAAAGTCGAAGTAAACACTATCAAATTTGTTG
GACTTATTGGTAAATTAGCACCTACCTATGCACCTCCTAAAGAATGGATGAGAATATGTTTTGAACTATT
AGAACTTTTGAAAAGTACAAATAAAGAAATAAGAAGATCAGCAAATGCCACGTTTGGATTCATTGCTGAA
GCAATTGGACCTCACGATGTTCTTGTTGCGTTATTGAACAATTTAAAGGTTCAAGAACGTCAGTTACGTG
TATGCACGGCTGTTGCTATCGGTATCGTTGCTAAAGTGTGTGGTCCTTACAACGTGCTGCCAGTAATCAT
GAATGAATACACAACACCAGAGACTAATGTTCAAAACGGTGTTCTCAAGGCCATGTCATTCATGTTTGAG
TACATTGGTAACATGTCTAAGGATTACATATACTTCATAACACCATTATTAGAAGATGCACTCACCGATA
GGGATTTAGTTCATCGTCAGACAGCGTCGAACGTAATAACCCACTTAGCTTTAAACTGTTCAGGTACAGG
TCACGAAGATGCCTTCATTCATTTAATGAATCTTCTAATACCCAATATTTTTGAAACTTCACCACATGCT
ATTATGCGTATTTTAGAAGGTTTGGAGGCACTGAGTCAAGCTCTTGGCCCTGGACTATTCATGAACTACA
TATGGGCAGGATTGTTCCATCCAGCGAAGAATGTAAGGAAAGCATTTTGGAGGGTGTATAATAACATGTA
CGTAATGTACCAGGACGCCATGGTACCTTTTTACCCCGTTACATGAATATATATAGAGCATATAAATAAC
CACAACTTGTAAGAATATTTTACTTGACACACCTATATCATCACGTCACGATGCCTTCATAGATTATGAT
GAAATATAAACAGAACCTGCTATTGGAAAAAAAAGGGCAGGAAAAAATTTTGTGAAAGTGAGTAAAAGAA
AGATGAAGAGCGAGACATGGATAATAAGAAATAGATGTCACTAATGGACAATTGGAAGACTGATATGGAA
AGTTACGATGAAGGAGGAGCTCCAGCTTTTGTTCCCTTTAGTGAGGGTTAATTGCGCGCTTGGCGTAATC
ATGGTCATAGCTGTTTCCTGTGTGAAATTGTTATCCGCTCACAATTCCACACAACATACGAGCCGGAAGC
ATAAAGTGTAAAGCCTGGGGTGCCTAATGAGTGAGCTAACTCACATTAATTGCGTTGCGCTCACTGCCCG
CTTTCCAGTCGGGAAACCTGTCGTGCCAGCTGCATTAATGAATCGGCCAACGCGCGGGGAGAGGCGGTTT
GCGTATTGGGCGCTCTTCCGCTTCCTCGCTCACTGACTCGCTGCGCTCGGTCGTTCGGCTGCGGCGAGCG
GTATCAGCTCACTCAAAGGCGGTAATACGGTTATCCACAGAATCAGGGGATAACGCAGGAAAGAACATGT
GAGCAAAAGGCCAGCAAAAGGCCAGGAACCGTAAAAAGGCCGCGTTGCTGGCGTTTTTCCATAGGCTCCG
CCCCCCTGACGAGCATCACAAAAATCGACGCTCAAGTCAGAGGTGGCGAAACCCGACAGGACTATAAAGA
TACCAGGCGTTTCCCCCTGGAAGCTCCCTCGTGCGCTCTCCTGTTCCGACCCTGCCGCTTACCGGATACC
TGTCCGCCTTTCTCCCTTCGGGAAGCGTGGCGCTTTCTCATAGCTCACGCTGTAGGTATCTCAGTTCGGT
GTAGGTCGTTCGCTCCAAGCTGGGCTGTGTGCACGAACCCCCCGTTCAGCCCGACCGCTGCGCCTTATCC
GGTAACTATCGTCTTGAGTCCAACCCGGTAAGACACGACTTATCGCCACTGGCAGCAGCCACTGGTAACA
GGATTAGCAGAGCGAGGTATGTAGGCGGTGCTACAGAGTTCTTGAAGTGGTGGCCTAACTACGGCTACAC
TAGAAGAACAGTATTTGGTATCTGCGCTCTGCTGAAGCCAGTTACCTTCGGAAAAAGAGTTGGTAGCTCT
TGATCCGGCAAACAAACCACCGCTGGTAGCGGTGGTTTTTTTGTTTGCAAGCAGCAGATTACGCGCAGAA
AAAAAGGATCTCAAGAAGATCCTTTGATCTTTTCTACGGGGTCTGACGCTCAGTGGAACGAAAACTCACG
TTAAGGGATTTTGGTCATGAGATTATCAAAAAGGATCTTCACCTAGATCCTTTTAAATTAAAAATGAAGT
TTTAAATCAATCTAAAGTATATATGAGTAAACTTGGTCTGACAGTTACCAATGCTTAATCAGTGAGGCAC
CTATCTCAGCGATCTGTCTATTTCGTTCATCCATAGTTGCCTGACTCCCCGTCGTGTAGATAACTACGAT
ACGGGAGGGCTTACCATCTGGCCCCAGTGCTGCAATGATACCGCGAGACCCACGCTCACCGGCTCCAGAT
TTATCAGCAATAAACCAGCCAGCCGGAAGGGCCGAGCGCAGAAGTGGTCCTGCAACTTTATCCGCCTCCA
TCCAGTCTATTAATTGTTGCCGGGAAGCTAGAGTAAGTAGTTCGCCAGTTAATAGTTTGCGCAACGTTGT
TGCCATTGCTACAGGCATCGTGGTGTCACGCTCGTCGTTTGGTATGGCTTCATTCAGCTCCGGTTCCCAA
CGATCAAGGCGAGTTACATGATCCCCCATGTTGTGCAAAAAAGCGGTTAGCTCCTTCGGTCCTCCGATCG
TTGTCAGAAGTAAGTTGGCCGCAGTGTTATCACTCATGGTTATGGCAGCACTGCATAATTCTCTTACTGT
CATGCCATCCGTAAGATGCTTTTCTGTGACTGGTGAGTACTCAACCAAGTCATTCTGAGAATAGTGTATG
CGGCGACCGAGTTGCTCTTGCCCGGCGTCAATACGGGATAATACCGCGCCACATAGCAGAACTTTAAAAG
TGCTCATCATTGGAAAACGTTCTTCGGGGCGAAAACTCTCAAGGATCTTACCGCTGTTGAGATCCAGTTC
GATGTAACCCACTCGTGCACCCAACTGATCTTCAGCATCTTTTACTTTCACCAGCGTTTCTGGGTGAGCA
AAAACAGGAAGGCAAAATGCCGCAAAAAAGGGAATAAGGGCGACACGGAAATGTTGAATACTCATACTCT
TCCTTTTTCAATATTATTGAAGCATTTATCAGGGTTATTGTCTCATGAGCGGATACATATTTGAATGTAT
TTAGAAAAATAAACAAATAGGGGTTCCGCGCACATTTCCCCGAAAAGTGCCACCTGGGTCCTTTTCATCA
CGTGCTATAAAAATAATTATAATTTAAATTTTTTAATATAAATATATAAATTAAAAATAGAAAGTAAAAA
AAGAAATTAAAGAAAAAATAGTTTTTGTTTTCCGAAGATGTAAAAGACTCTAGGGGGATCGCCAACAAAT
ACTACCTTTTATCTTGCTCTTCCTGCTCTCAGGTATTAATGCCGAATTGTTTCATCTTGTCTGTGTAGAA
GACCACACACGAAAATCCTGTGATTTTACATTTTACTTATCGTTAATCGAATGTATATCTATTTAATCTG
CTTTTCTTGTCTAATAAATATATATGTAAAGTACGCTTTTTGTTGAAATTTTTTAAACCTTTGTTTATTT
TTTTTTCTTCATTCCGTAACTCTTCTACCTTCTTTATTTACTTTCTAAAATCCAAATACAAAACATAAAA
ATAAATAAACACAGAGTAAATTCCCAAATTATTCCATCATTAAAAGATACGAGGCGCGTGTAAGTTACAG
GCAAGCGATCCGTCTAAGAAACCATTATTATCATGACATTAACCTATAAAAATAGGCGTATCACGAGGCC
CTTTCGTCTCGCGCGTTTCGGTGATGACGGTGAAAACCTCTGACACATGCAGCTCCCGGAGACGGTCACA
GCTTGTCTGTAAGCGGATGCCGGGAGCAGACAAGCCCGTCAGGGCGCGTCAGCGGGTGTTGGCGGGTGTC
GGGGCTGGCTTAACTATGCGGCATCAGAGCAGATTGTACTGAGAGTGCACCATAGATCACGACATTACTA
TATATATAATATAGGAAGCATTTAATAGAACAGCATCGTAATATATGTGTACTTTGCAGTTATGACGCCA
GATGGCAGTAGTGGAAGATATTCTTTATTGAAAAATAGCTTGTCACCTTACGTACAATCTTGATCCGGAG
CTTTTCTTTTTTTGCCGATTAAGAATTAATTCGGTCGAAAAAAGAAAAGGAGAGGGCCAAGAGGGAGGGC
ATTGGTGACTATTGAGCACGTGAGTATACGTGATTAAGCACACAAAGGCAGCTTGGAGTATGTCTGTTAT
TAATTTCACAGGTAGTTCTGGTCCATTGGTGAAAGTTTGCGGCTTGCAGAGCACAGAGGCCGCAGAATGT
GCTCTAGATTCCGATGCTGACTTGCTGGGTATTATATGTGTGCCCAATAGAAAGAGAACAATTGACCCGG
TTATTGCAAGGAAAATTTCAAGTCTTGTAAAAGCATATAAAAATAGTTCAGGCACTCCGAAATACTTGGT
TGGCGTGTTTCGTAATCAACCTAAGGAGGATGTTTTGGCTCTGGTCAATGATTACGGCATTGATATCGTC
CAACTGCATGGAGATGAGTCGTGGCAAGAATACCAAGAGTTCCTCGGTTTGCCAGTTATTAAAAGACTCG
TATTTCCAAAAGACTGCAACATACTACTCAGTGCAGCTTCACAGAAACCTCATTCGTTTATTCCCTTGTT
TGATTCAGAAGCAGGTGGGACAGGTGAACTTTTGGATTGGAACTCGATTTCTGACTGGGTTGGAAGGCAA
GAGAGCCCCGAAAGCTTACATTTTATGTTAGCTGGTGGACTGACGCCAGAAAATGTTGGTGATGCGCTTA
GATTAAATGGCGTTATTGGTGTTGATGTAAGCGGAGGTGTGGAGACAAATGGTGTAAAAGACTCTAACAA
AATAGCAAATTTCGTCAAAAATGCTAAGAAATAGGTTATTACTGAGTAGTATTTATTTAAGTATTGTTTG
TGCACTTGCCGATCTATGCGGTGTGAAATACCGCACAGATGCGTAAGGAGAAAATACCGCATCAGGAAAT
TGTAAGCGTTAATATTTTGTTAAAATTCGCGTTAAATTTTTGTTAAATCAGCTCATTTTTTAACCAATAG
GCCGAAATCGGCAAAATCCCTTATAAATCAAAAGAATAGACCGAGATAGGGT
[37 nt withheld, positions 7613-7649]
AAAGAACGTGGACTCCAACGTCAAAGG
[49 nt withheld, positions 7677-7725]
T
[91 nt withheld, positions 7727-7817]
G
[124 nt withheld, positions 7819-7942]
CCATTCGCCATTCAGGCTGCGCAACTGTTGGGAAGGGCGATCGGTGCGGGCCTCTTCGCTATTACGCCAG
CTGGCGAAAGGGGGATGTGCTGCAAGGCGATTAAGTTGGGTAACGCCAGGGTTTTCCCAGTCACGACGTT
Features (pLannotate 1.2.2; 19 found; start..end, strand, type, name):
     27..45      +  promoter       T7 promoter: promoter for bacteriophage T7 RNA polymerase
    326..3193    +  CDS            HSH155: SF3B1_YEAST - Experimental evidence at protein level: Swiss-Prot protein existence level 1. Contacts pre-mRNA on both sides of the branch site early in spliceosome assembly. From Saccharomyces cerevisiae (strain ATCC 204508 / S288c) (Baker's yeast).
   3395..3448    +  CDS            ABZ2 (fragment): PABC_YEAST - Experimental evidence at protein level: Swiss-Prot protein existence level 1. Converts 4-amino-4-deoxychorismate into 4-aminobenzoate (PABA) and pyruvate. From Saccharomyces cerevisiae (strain ATCC 204508 / S288c) (Baker's yeast).
   3465..3483    -  promoter       T3 promoter: promoter for bacteriophage T3 RNA polymerase
   3528..3544    -  protein_bind   lac operator: The lac repressor binds to the lac operator to inhibit transcription in E. coli. This inhibition can be relieved by adding lactose or isopropyl-β-D-thiogalactopyranoside (IPTG). lac repressor encoded by lacI
   3552..3582    -  promoter       lac promoter: promoter for the E. coli lac operon
   3597..3618    -  protein_bind   CAP binding site: CAP binding activates transcription in the presence of cAMP. E. coli catabolite activator protein
   3631..3723    -  CDS            lacI (fragment): lac repressor; lacI; The lac repressor binds to the lac operator to inhibit transcription in E. coli. This inhibition can be relieved by adding lactose or isopropyl-β-D-thiogalactopyranoside (IPTG).
   3906..4494    -  rep_origin     ori: high-copy-number ColE1/pMB1/pBR322/pUC origin of replication
   4665..5525    -  CDS            AmpR: β-lactamase; bla; confers resistance to ampicillin, carbenicillin, and related antibiotics
   5526..5630    -  promoter       AmpR promoter: bla
   5667..6170    +  misc_feature   CEN/ARS: S. cerevisiae CEN6 centromere fused to an autonomously replicating sequence
   6238..6273    +  CDS            rop (fragment): Rop protein, which maintains plasmids at low copy number; rop
   6375..6424    +  misc_feature   bom (fragment): basis of mobility region from pBR322
   6562..6709    +  promoter       TRP1 promoter: S. cerevisiae TRP1
   6710..7384    +  CDS            TRP1: phosphoribosylanthranilate isomerase, required for tryptophan biosynthesis; S. cerevisiae TRP1; yeast auxotrophic marker
   7435..7486    +  misc_feature   bom (fragment): basis of mobility region from pBR322
   7514..7942    -  rep_origin     f1 ori (sequence partly withheld): f1 bacteriophage origin of replication; arrow indicates direction of (+) strand synthesis
   7946..19      -  CDS            lacZα (fragment) (across the origin): LacZα fragment of β-galactosidase; lacZ fragment
