[The description below was written by a language model from this plasmid's Addgene catalogue record and pLannotate feature annotations shown in this document.]
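Description:
Hsh155 1-956 is a yeast–E. coli shuttle plasmid built on pRS414, a low-copy centromeric vector. In Saccharomyces cerevisiae it is maintained through a CEN6/ARS element, which gives stable, roughly single-copy segregation, and it is selected by complementation of tryptophan auxotrophy with the TRP1 marker under its own promoter. In bacteria it replicates from a high-copy ColE1/pUC-type origin and is selected with ampicillin through the β-lactamase gene. An f1 origin, a disrupted lacZα fragment with lac promoter and operator, and flanking T7 and T3 promoters are remnants of the pBluescript-derived cloning region. The small rop, bom and lacI fragments are backbone residue rather than functional parts.

The insert is a truncated allele of S. cerevisiae HSH155, the yeast ortholog of SF3b1 and a U2 snRNP component that contacts the pre-mRNA around the branch site early in spliceosome assembly. The annotated coding region spans about 2.87 kb, consistent with residues 1–956. No yeast promoter or terminator is annotated. About 300 bp of unannotated sequence lies upstream of the coding region, and a short fragment of ABZ2 lies downstream. This may mean the gene was cloned with native flanking genomic sequence, but the record does not state which promoter drives expression. No epitope tag or reporter is recorded.

The depositor sequence and the sequencing-derived record differ by only three nucleotides in length and show the same feature layout. The associated work concerns functional analysis of Hsh155/SF3b1 interactions with the U2 snRNA/branch site duplex, so the plasmid is suited to expressing this C-terminally truncated protein in yeast to test its effect on splicing.
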