Addgene plasmid #111999: Hsh155 1-956
Purpose: Truncated Hsh155 (aa 1-956)
Depositing lab: Aaron Hoskins. Depositing organization: University of Wisconsin, Madison. Publication: Functional Analysis of Hsh155/SF3b1 Interactions with the U2 snRNA/Branch Site Duplex. Carrocci TJ, Paulson JC, Hoskins AA. RNA. 2018 May 11. pii: rna.065664.118. doi: 10.1261/rna.065664.118. PubMed 29752352.
Backbone
  Vector backbone: pRS414
  Backbone manufacturer: ATCC
  Backbone size w/o insert (bp): 5208
  Total vector size (bp): 8079
  Vector type: Bacterial Expression, Yeast Expression
  Selectable markers: TRP1
Growth in bacteria
  Bacterial resistance: Ampicillin, 100 μg/mL
  Growth temperature: 37°C
  Growth strain: DH5alpha
  Copy number: Unknown
Gene/Insert
  Gene/Insert name: Hsh155 1-956 (alt name: pAAH0966)
  Species: S. cerevisiae (budding yeast)
  Insert size (bp): 2871
  Mutation: 1-956 truncation
Terms and licenses: Academic/Nonprofit Terms; Industry Terms: Not Available to Industry
How to cite: Hsh155 1-956 was a gift from Aaron Hoskins (Addgene plasmid # 111999 ; http://n2t.net/addgene:111999 ; RRID:Addgene_111999)
